Addgene plasmid #215843: pcDNA3.1-FLAG/HA-DCP1
Purpose: Expression of FLAG/HA-DCP1
Depositing lab: Kumiko Ui-Tei. Depositing organization: The University of Tokyo. Publication: Control of the localization and function of a miRNA silencing component TNRC6A by Argonaute protein. Nishi K, Takahashi T, Suzawa M, Miyakawa T, Nagasawa T, Ming Y, Tanokura M, Ui-Tei K. Nucleic Acids Res. 2015 Nov 16;43(20):9856-73. doi: 10.1093/nar/gkv1026. Epub 2015 Oct 7. PubMed 26446993.
Backbone
  Vector backbone: pcDNA3.1 (+)
  Vector type: Mammalian Expression
Growth in bacteria
  Bacterial resistance: Ampicillin, 100 μg/mL
  Growth temperature: 37°C
  Growth strain: DH5alpha
  Copy number: High Copy
Gene/Insert
  Gene/Insert name: Human DCP1
  Species: H. sapiens (human)
  Entrez Gene: DCP1B (a.k.a. DCP1)
  Tag / fusion protein: FLAG, HA (N terminal on insert)
  Cloning method: Restriction Enzyme; 5′ cloning site Unknown (unknown if destroyed)
Terms and licenses: Academic/Nonprofit Terms; Industry Terms: Not Available to Industry
How to cite: pcDNA3.1-FLAG/HA-DCP1 was a gift from Kumiko Ui-Tei (Addgene plasmid # 215843 ; http://n2t.net/addgene:215843 ; RRID:Addgene_215843)
