[The description below was written by a language model from this plasmid's Addgene catalogue record and pLannotate feature annotations shown in this document.]
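Description:
pcDNA3.1-FLAG/HA-DCP1 is a mammalian expression plasmid built on the pcDNA3.1(+) backbone for producing human DCP1, an mRNA decapping factor, with N-terminal FLAG and HA epitope tags. It is propagated in E. coli through a high-copy ColE1/pUC-type origin and selected with ampicillin via the β-lactamase gene and its own promoter. An f1 origin is also present, allowing single-stranded DNA production. For selection in mammalian cells, the backbone carries a neomycin/kanamycin phosphotransferase gene driven by the SV40 enhancer/early promoter and terminated by an SV40 polyadenylation signal, which permits G418 selection of stable transfectants.

The expression cassette consists of the human cytomegalovirus immediate-early enhancer and promoter, a T7 promoter that can support in vitro transcription, the tag sequences, the DCP1 open reading frame and the bovine growth hormone polyadenylation signal. The annotation detects a FLAG fragment just upstream of the coding sequence. The HA tag listed in the catalogue is not separately annotated, although a short unannotated gap lies between FLAG and the insert. The two sources disagree on the paralogue: the catalogue links the insert to the DCP1B gene entry, whereas sequence-based annotation matches the roughly 1.7 kb open reading frame to human DCP1A, so the paralogue should be checked against the sequence. Several short hits (an HIV-1 LTR fragment, ble, lacI and extra SV40 promoter fragments) are most likely backbone remnants or annotation artefacts rather than functional parts.

The record states the purpose simply as expression of FLAG/HA-DCP1. The dual tags suit detection, localisation or immunoprecipitation, and the associated publication concerns the localisation and function of miRNA silencing components.
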