Features (pLannotate 1.2.2; 21 found; start..end, strand, type, name):
     28..80      -  misc_feature   bom (fragment): basis of mobility region from pBR322
    235..614     +  enhancer       CMV enhancer: human cytomegalovirus immediate early enhancer
    615..818     +  promoter       CMV promoter: human cytomegalovirus (CMV) immediate early promoter
    814..847     +  LTR            5' LTR (truncated) (fragment): truncated 5' long terminal repeat (LTR) from HIV-1
    863..881     +  promoter       T7 promoter: promoter for bacteriophage T7 RNA polymerase
    912..932     +  CDS            FLAG (fragment): FLAG® epitope tag, followed by an enterokinase cleavage site
    966..2711    +  CDS            DCP1A: DCP1A_HUMAN - Also known as SMIF. Experimental evidence at protein level: Swiss-Prot protein existence level 1. Necessary for the degradation of mRNAs, both in normal mRNA turnover and in nonsense-mediated mRNA decay. Removes the 7-methyl guanine cap structure from mRNA molecules, yielding a 5'-phosphorylated mRNA fragment and 7m-GDP. Contributes to the transactivation of target genes after stimulation by TGFB1. From Homo sapiens (Human).
   2760..2984    +  polyA_signal   bGH poly(A) signal: bovine growth hormone polyadenylation signal
   2988..3009    +  promoter       SV40 promoter (fragment): SV40 enhancer and early promoter
   3030..3458    +  rep_origin     f1 ori (sequence partly withheld): f1 bacteriophage origin of replication; arrow indicates direction of (+) strand synthesis
   3472..3801    +  promoter       SV40 promoter: SV40 enhancer and early promoter
   3868..4659    +  CDS            neo: KKA2_KLEPN - Also known as kan, nptII. Experimental evidence at protein level: Swiss-Prot protein existence level 1. Resistance to kanamycin, neomycin, paromomycin, ribostamycin, butirosin and gentamicin B. From Klebsiella pneumoniae.
   4683..4841    +  CDS            ble (fragment): BLE_KLEPN - Experimental evidence at protein level: Swiss-Prot protein existence level 1. Binding protein with a strong affinity to the bleomycin family of antibiotics. Binds to CL990; an antimitotic-antibiotic compound. From Klebsiella pneumoniae.
   4836..4957    +  polyA_signal   SV40 poly(A) signal: SV40 polyadenylation signal
   5030..5046    -  protein_bind   lac operator: The lac repressor binds to the lac operator to inhibit transcription in E. coli. This inhibition can be relieved by adding lactose or isopropyl-β-D-thiogalactopyranoside (IPTG). lac repressor encoded by lacI
   5054..5084    -  promoter       lac promoter: promoter for the E. coli lac operon
   5099..5120    -  protein_bind   CAP binding site: CAP binding activates transcription in the presence of cAMP. E. coli catabolite activator protein
   5133..5225    -  CDS            lacI (fragment): lac repressor; lacI; The lac repressor binds to the lac operator to inhibit transcription in E. coli. This inhibition can be relieved by adding lactose or isopropyl-β-D-thiogalactopyranoside (IPTG).
   5408..5996    -  rep_origin     ori: high-copy-number ColE1/pMB1/pBR322/pUC origin of replication
   6167..7027    -  CDS            AmpR: β-lactamase; bla; confers resistance to ampicillin, carbenicillin, and related antibiotics
   7028..7132    -  promoter       AmpR promoter: bla
>Addgene plasmid #215843 | pcDNA3.1-FLAG/HA-DCP1 | addgene full sequence | sequence record 431372 | Addgene NGS Result
GACGGATCGGGAGATCTCCCGATCCCCTATGGTGCACTCTCAGTACAATCTGCTCTGATGCCGCATAGTT
AAGCCAGTATCTGCTCCCTGCTTGTGTGTTGGAGGTCGCTGAGTAGTGCGCGAGCAAAATTTAAGCTACA
ACAAGGCAAGGCTTGACCGACAATTGCATGAAGAATCTGCTTAGGGTTAGGCGTTTTGCGCTGCTTCGCG
ATGTACGGGCCAGATATACGCGTTGACATTGATTATTGACTAGTTATTAATAGTAATCAATTACGGGGTC
ATTAGTTCATAGCCCATATATGGAGTTCCGCGTTACATAACTTACGGTAAATGGCCCGCCTGGCTGACCG
CCCAACGACCCCCGCCCATTGACGTCAATAATGACGTATGTTCCCATAGTAACGCCAATAGGGACTTTCC
ATTGACGTCAATGGGTGGAGTATTTACGGTAAACTGCCCACTTGGCAGTACATCAAGTGTATCATATGCC
AAGTACGCCCCCTATTGACGTCAATGACGGTAAATGGCCCGCCTGGCATTATGCCCAGTACATGACCTTA
TGGGACTTTCCTACTTGGCAGTACATCTACGTATTAGTCATCGCTATTACCATGGTGATGCGGTTTTGGC
AGTACATCAATGGGCGTGGATAGCGGTTTGACTCACGGGGATTTCCAAGTCTCCACCCCATTGACGTCAA
TGGGAGTTTGTTTTGGCACCAAAATCAACGGGACTTTCCAAAATGTCGTAACAACTCCGCCCCATTGACG
CAAATGGGCGGTAGGCGTGTACGGTGGGAGGTCTATATAAGCAGAGCTCTCTGGCTAACTAGAGAACCCA
CTGCTTACTGGCTTATCGAAATTAATACGACTCACTATAGGGAGACCCAAGCTGGCTAGCCCACCATGGA
CTACAAGGACGACGATGACAAGTACCCTTATGACGTGCCCGATTACGCTCTCGAGATGGAGGCGCTGAGT
CGAGCTGGGCAGGAGATGAGCCTAGCGGCCCTGAAGCAACACGACCCCTATATCACCAGCATCGCAGACC
TCACGGGCCAGGTCGCTCTGTACACCTTCTGCCCCAAGGCCAACCAGTGGGAGAAGACTGATATAGAAGG
GACCTTATTCGTATATCGAAGGTCAGCTTCCCCTTACCATGGTTTTACCATTGTGAATCGACTAAATATG
CACAATCTAGTTGAACCAGTGAATAAAGATTTGGAATTTCAGCTCCATGAACCATTTCTTCTGTATAGAA
ATGCAAGCTTGTCGATATATAGTATCTGGTTTTATGACAAGAATGACTGTCACCGCATAGCAAAACTCAT
GGCTGATGTGGTAGAAGAGGAGACACGGCGATCCCAGCAAGCTGCTCGGGACAAACAGAGTCCCAGCCAG
GCCAATGGCTGCAGCGACCACAGGCCCATCGACATCCTGGAGATGCTGAGCAGAGCCAAGGATGAGTATG
AGAGGAATCAGATGGGTGACTCAAATATCTCCAGCCCTGGGTTACAGCCAAGCACTCAGCTCTCCAATCT
GGGAAGCACCGAGACTCTAGAAGAAATGCCCTCCGGGTCACAGGATAAGTCTGCTCCATCTGGACACAAG
CATCTGACGGTAGAAGAGTTATTTGGAACCTCTTTGCCAAAGGAACAACCAGCAGTTGTGGGTCTGGATT
CAGAAGAAATGGAGAGGTTGCCAGGAGATGCCTCCCAGAAAGAGCCCAATTCATTCCTACCATTTCCCTT
TGAGCAGTTAGGAGGAGCCCCTCAATCAGAAACCCTGGGTGTCCCTTCTGCTGCCCACCATTCAGTCCAG
CCTGAAATCACCACCCCGGTGCTAATCACTCCAGCCTCCATCACACAGTCCAATGAAAAGCATGCTCCAA
CCTACACAATCCCGTTGAGCCCTGTTCTCAGTCCCACTCTGCCAGCTGAAGCTCCTACTGCACAGGTTCC
CCCCAGCTTACCTCGAAACAGCACCATGATGCAGGCAGTGAAGACCACGCCTAGACAGAGGTCTCCACTC
CTGAACCAGCCAGTCCCTGAGCTAAGCCATGCCAGTCTGATTGCCAACCAGAGCCCCTTCAGGGCCCCAT
TGAACGTGACGAACACAGCTGGCACATCCCTCCCAAGCGTTGATCTTCTCCAGAAACTCAGGTTGACCCC
ACAGCATGACCAAATACAGACACAACCACTTGGGAAAGGTGCAATGGTAGCCAGCTTTTCTCCGGCAGCT
GGTCAGCTAGCCACACCTGAGAGCTTCATAGAGCCTCCCTCTAAGACAGCAGCAGCAAGAGTGGCGGCCT
CAGCCTCCCTGAGCAACATGGTGCTTGCTCCCCTTCAGTCTATGCAGCAGAACCAGGATCCTGAAGTATT
TGTGCAGCCTAAGGTGTTATCCAGTGCCATCCCGGTTGCAGGCGCCCCACTGGTTACTGCAACGACCACT
GCAGTGTCTTCAGTCCTGCTGGCCCCAAGTGTTTTCCAGCAGACAGTTACAAGATCTTCGGACCTTGAGA
GGAAAGCCAGCTCCCCTTCTCCTCTAACTATTGGAACGCCAGAAAGTCAGAGAAAGCCTTCCATTATTCT
CAGCAAGTCTCAGCTCCAGGATACATTAATACATCTAATAAAGAATGATTCCAGCTTCCTCAGTACACTT
CATGAAGTCTACTTGCAGGTGCTGACCAAGAACAAAGACAACCACAACCTATGAGCGGCCGCTCTAGAGG
GCCCGTTTAAACCCGCTGATCAGCCTCGACTGTGCCTTCTAGTTGCCAGCCATCTGTTGTTTGCCCCTCC
CCCGTGCCTTCCTTGACCCTGGAAGGTGCCACTCCCACTGTCCTTTCCTAATAAAATGAGGAAATTGCAT
CGCATTGTCTGAGTAGGTGTCATTCTATTCTGGGGGGTGGGGTGGGGCAGGACAGCAAGGGGGAGGATTG
GGAAGACAATAGCAGGCATGCTGGGGATGCGGTGGGCTCTATGGCTTCTGAGGCGGAAAGAACCAGCTGG
GGCTCTAGGGGGTATCCCC
[124 nt withheld, positions 3030-3153]
C
[91 nt withheld, positions 3155-3245]
A
[49 nt withheld, positions 3247-3295]
CCTTTGACGTTGGAGTCCACGTTCTTT
[37 nt withheld, positions 3323-3359]
ACCCTATCTCGGTCTATTCTTTTGATTTATAAGGGATTTTGCCGATTTCGGCCTATTGGTTAAAAAATGA
GCTGATTTAACAAAAATTTAACGCGAATTAATTCTGTGGAATGTGTGTCAGTTAGGGTGTGGAAAGTCCC
CAGGCTCCCCAGCAGGCAGAAGTATGCAAAGCATGCATCTCAATTAGTCAGCAACCAGGTGTGGAAAGTC
CCCAGGCTCCCCAGCAGGCAGAAGTATGCAAAGCATGCATCTCAATTAGTCAGCAACCATAGTCCCGCCC
CTAACTCCGCCCATCCCGCCCCTAACTCCGCCCAGTTCCGCCCATTCTCCGCCCCATGGCTGACTAATTT
TTTTTATTTATGCAGAGGCCGAGGCCGCCTCTGCCTCTGAGCTATTCCAGAAGTAGTGAGGAGGCTTTTT
TGGAGGCCTAGGCTTTTGCAAAAAGCTCCCGGGAGCTTGTATATCCATTTTCGGATCTGATCAAGAGACA
GGATGAGGATCGTTTCGCATGATTGAACAAGATGGATTGCACGCAGGTTCTCCGGCCGCTTGGGTGGAGA
GGCTATTCGGCTATGACTGGGCACAACAGACAATCGGCTGCTCTGATGCCGCCGTGTTCCGGCTGTCAGC
GCAGGGGCGCCCGGTTCTTTTTGTCAAGACCGACCTGTCCGGTGCCCTGAATGAACTGCAGGACGAGGCA
GCGCGGCTATCGTGGCTGGCCACGACGGGCGTTCCTTGCGCAGCTGTGCTCGACGTTGTCACTGAAGCGG
GAAGGGACTGGCTGCTATTGGGCGAAGTGCCGGGGCAGGATCTCCTGTCATCTCACCTTGCTCCTGCCGA
GAAAGTATCCATCATGGCTGATGCAATGCGGCGGCTGCATACGCTTGATCCGGCTACCTGCCCATTCGAC
CACCAAGCGAAACATCGCATCGAGCGAGCACGTACTCGGATGGAAGCCGGTCTTGTCGATCAGGATGATC
TGGACGAAGAGCATCAGGGGCTCGCGCCAGCCGAACTGTTCGCCAGGCTCAAGGCGCGCATGCCCGACGG
CGAGGATCTCGTCGTGACCCATGGCGATGCCTGCTTGCCGAATATCATGGTGGAAAATGGCCGCTTTTCT
GGATTCATCGACTGTGGCCGGCTGGGTGTGGCGGACCGCTATCAGGACATAGCGTTGGCTACCCGTGATA
TTGCTGAAGAGCTTGGCGGCGAATGGGCTGACCGCTTCCTCGTGCTTTACGGTATCGCCGCTCCCGATTC
GCAGCGCATCGCCTTCTATCGCCTTCTTGACGAGTTCTTCTGAGCGGGACTCTGGGGTTCGAAATGACCG
ACCAAGCGACGCCCAACCTGCCATCACGAGATTTCGATTCCACCGCCGCCTTCTATGAAAGGTTGGGCTT
CGGAATCGTTTTCCGGGACGCCGGCTGGATGATCCTCCAGCGCGGGGATCTCATGCTGGAGTTCTTCGCC
CACCCCAACTTGTTTATTGCAGCTTATAATGGTTACAAATAAAGCAATAGCATCACAAATTTCACAAATA
AAGCATTTTTTTCACTGCATTCTAGTTGTGGTTTGTCCAAACTCATCAATGTATCTTATCATGTCTGTAT
ACCGTCGACCTCTAGCTAGAGCTTGGCGTAATCATGGTCATAGCTGTTTCCTGTGTGAAATTGTTATCCG
CTCACAATTCCACACAACATACGAGCCGGAAGCATAAAGTGTAAAGCCTGGGGTGCCTAATGAGTGAGCT
AACTCACATTAATTGCGTTGCGCTCACTGCCCGCTTTCCAGTCGGGAAACCTGTCGTGCCAGCTGCATTA
ATGAATCGGCCAACGCGCGGGGAGAGGCGGTTTGCGTATTGGGCGCTCTTCCGCTTCCTCGCTCACTGAC
TCGCTGCGCTCGGTCGTTCGGCTGCGGCGAGCGGTATCAGCTCACTCAAAGGCGGTAATACGGTTATCCA
CAGAATCAGGGGATAACGCAGGAAAGAACATGTGAGCAAAAGGCCAGCAAAAGGCCAGGAACCGTAAAAA
GGCCGCGTTGCTGGCGTTTTTCCATAGGCTCCGCCCCCCTGACGAGCATCACAAAAATCGACGCTCAAGT
CAGAGGTGGCGAAACCCGACAGGACTATAAAGATACCAGGCGTTTCCCCCTGGAAGCTCCCTCGTGCGCT
CTCCTGTTCCGACCCTGCCGCTTACCGGATACCTGTCCGCCTTTCTCCCTTCGGGAAGCGTGGCGCTTTC
TCATAGCTCACGCTGTAGGTATCTCAGTTCGGTGTAGGTCGTTCGCTCCAAGCTGGGCTGTGTGCACGAA
CCCCCCGTTCAGCCCGACCGCTGCGCCTTATCCGGTAACTATCGTCTTGAGTCCAACCCGGTAAGACACG
ACTTATCGCCACTGGCAGCAGCCACTGGTAACAGGATTAGCAGAGCGAGGTATGTAGGCGGTGCTACAGA
GTTCTTGAAGTGGTGGCCTAACTACGGCTACACTAGAAGAACAGTATTTGGTATCTGCGCTCTGCTGAAG
CCAGTTACCTTCGGAAAAAGAGTTGGTAGCTCTTGATCCGGCAAACAAACCACCGCTGGTAGCGGTGGTT
TTTTTGTTTGCAAGCAGCAGATTACGCGCAGAAAAAAAGGATCTCAAGAAGATCCTTTGATCTTTTCTAC
GGGGTCTGACGCTCAGTGGAACGAAAACTCACGTTAAGGGATTTTGGTCATGAGATTATCAAAAAGGATC
TTCACCTAGATCCTTTTAAATTAAAAATGAAGTTTTAAATCAATCTAAAGTATATATGAGTAAACTTGGT
CTGACAGTTACCAATGCTTAATCAGTGAGGCACCTATCTCAGCGATCTGTCTATTTCGTTCATCCATAGT
TGCCTGACTCCCCGTCGTGTAGATAACTACGATACGGGAGGGCTTACCATCTGGCCCCAGTGCTGCAATG
ATACCGCGAGACCCACGCTCACCGGCTCCAGATTTATCAGCAATAAACCAGCCAGCCGGAAGGGCCGAGC
GCAGAAGTGGTCCTGCAACTTTATCCGCCTCCATCCAGTCTATTAATTGTTGCCGGGAAGCTAGAGTAAG
TAGTTCGCCAGTTAATAGTTTGCGCAACGTTGTTGCCATTGCTACAGGCATCGTGGTGTCACGCTCGTCG
TTTGGTATGGCTTCATTCAGCTCCGGTTCCCAACGATCAAGGCGAGTTACATGATCCCCCATGTTGTGCA
AAAAAGCGGTTAGCTCCTTCGGTCCTCCGATCGTTGTCAGAAGTAAGTTGGCCGCAGTGTTATCACTCAT
GGTTATGGCAGCACTGCATAATTCTCTTACTGTCATGCCATCCGTAAGATGCTTTTCTGTGACTGGTGAG
TACTCAACCAAGTCATTCTGAGAATAGTGTATGCGGCGACCGAGTTGCTCTTGCCCGGCGTCAATACGGG
ATAATACCGCGCCACATAGCAGAACTTTAAAAGTGCTCATCATTGGAAAACGTTCTTCGGGGCGAAAACT
CTCAAGGATCTTACCGCTGTTGAGATCCAGTTCGATGTAACCCACTCGTGCACCCAACTGATCTTCAGCA
TCTTTTACTTTCACCAGCGTTTCTGGGTGAGCAAAAACAGGAAGGCAAAATGCCGCAAAAAAGGGAATAA
GGGCGACACGGAAATGTTGAATACTCATACTCTTCCTTTTTCAATATTATTGAAGCATTTATCAGGGTTA
TTGTCTCATGAGCGGATACATATTTGAATGTATTTAGAAAAATAAACAAATAGGGGTTCCGCGCACATTT
CCCCGAAAAGTGCCACCTGACGTC
